Addgene plasmid #66896: N1-LOC8R
Purpose: Leader Of Cox8 Repeated (LOC8R) is a synthetic mitochondrial targeting sequence compatible with any N1 vector. Internal restriction sites enable modular subcloning of 1x, 2x, 3x or 4x presequences.
Depositing lab: Georg Ramm. Depositing organization: Monash University.
Backbone
  Vector backbone: pMK-RQ (kanR)
  Backbone manufacturer: GeneArt (LifeTechnologies)
  Backbone size w/o insert (bp): 2278
  Total vector size (bp): 2679
Growth in bacteria
  Bacterial resistance: Kanamycin, 50 μg/mL
  Growth temperature: 37°C
  Growth strain: DH5alpha
  Copy number: Unknown
Gene/Insert
  Gene/Insert name: LOC8R (alt names: Leader Of Cox8 Repeated; Synthetic variants of COX8A MTS)
  Species: Synthetic
  Insert size (bp): 401
  Cloning method: Restriction Enzyme; 5′ cloning site SfiI (not destroyed); 3′ cloning site SfiI (not destroyed)
  Sequencing primers: 5′ n/a
Terms and licenses: Academic/Nonprofit Terms; Industry Terms: Not Available to Industry
Depositor comments: The LOC8R targeting sequence was designed by Benjamin S. Padman during his doctoral research project (Primary supervisor: Georg Ramm) Insert into an N1 vector by subcloning. The number of Cox8 MTS repeats in LOC8R can be modified as follows: 4x Cox8: Insert at HindIII & AgeI sites. (subclone directly). 3x Cox8: Digest with BamHI and re-ligate. insert at HindIII & AgeI sites. 2x Cox8: Digest with XhoI and re-ligate. insert at HindIII & AgeI sites. 1x Cox8: Digest with HindIII and BamHI. Insert at HindIII & BamHI sites.
How to cite: N1-LOC8R was a gift from Georg Ramm (Addgene plasmid # 66896 ; http://n2t.net/addgene:66896 ; RRID:Addgene_66896)
