[The description below was written by a language model from this plasmid's Addgene catalogue record and pLannotate feature annotations shown in this document.]
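Description:
N1-LOC8R is a small (about 2.7 kb) bacterial cloning and storage plasmid built on the GeneArt gene-synthesis backbone pMK-RQ. It carries a 401 bp synthetic insert flanked by intact SfiI sites. It is propagated in E. coli through a high-copy ColE1/pUC-type origin and selected with kanamycin, with the aminoglycoside phosphotransferase gene apparently driven by an adjacent AmpR (bla) promoter. The annotation also detects short remnants of M13 ori, lacZα, lacI and RSF ori, plus a T7 promoter just upstream of the insert. These are backbone fragments, not functional modules. The record lists no mammalian promoter, reporter or polyadenylation signal, so the plasmid serves as a donor of a sequence module, not as an expression vector.

The insert, LOC8R (Leader Of Cox8 Repeated), is a synthetic mitochondrial targeting sequence made of four tandem variants of the presequence of human COX8A, a subunit of cytochrome c oxidase. The automated annotation flags only one COX8A-matching segment, probably because the other repeats are sequence variants. The cassette is designed to be subcloned into any N1-type vector, where it would sit upstream of and in frame with the encoded protein to direct the fusion to mitochondria. Internal restriction sites make the repeat number adjustable. The full 4x version transfers directly as a HindIII–AgeI fragment. BamHI or XhoI digestion followed by re-ligation collapses it to 3x or 2x before the same transfer. A HindIII–BamHI fragment yields a single presequence. This lets users choose the number of targeting presequences placed in front of a given cargo.
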