Features (pLannotate 1.2.2; 9 found; start..end, strand, type, name):
      3..134     -  rep_origin     M13 ori (fragment): M13 bacteriophage origin of replication; arrow indicates direction of (+) strand synthesis
    155..311     -  CDS            lacZα (fragment): LacZα fragment of β-galactosidase; lacZ fragment
    320..338     +  promoter       T7 promoter: promoter for bacteriophage T7 RNA polymerase
    382..468     +  CDS            COX8A (fragment): COX8A_HUMAN - Also known as COX8, COX8L. Experimental evidence at protein level: Swiss-Prot protein existence level 1. Component of the cytochrome c oxidase, the last enzyme in the mitochondrial electron transport chain which drives oxidative phosphorylation. The respiratory chain contains 3 multisubunit complexes succinate dehydrogenase (complex II, CII), ubiquinol- cytochrome c oxidoreductase (cytochrome b-c1 complex, complex III, CIII) and cytochrome c oxidase (complex IV, CIV), that cooperate to transfer electrons derived from NADH and succinate to molecular oxygen, creating an electrochem
    793..840     -  CDS            lacI (fragment): lac repressor; lacI; The lac repressor binds to the lac operator to inhibit transcription in E. coli. This inhibition can be relieved by adding lactose or isopropyl-β-D-thiogalactopyranoside (IPTG).
    877..917     -  rep_origin     RSF ori (fragment): Plasmids containing the RSF 1030 origin of replication can be propagated in E. coli cells that contain additional plasmids with compatible origins.
    995..1583    -  rep_origin     ori: high-copy-number ColE1/pMB1/pBR322/pUC origin of replication
   1757..2551    -  CDS            NeoR/KanR: aminoglycoside phosphotransferase confers resistance to neomycin, kanamycin, and G418 (Geneticin®)
   2552..2656    -  promoter       AmpR promoter: bla
>Addgene plasmid #66896 | N1-LOC8R | depositor full sequence | sequence record 114924 | Synthetically assembled with 100% restriction site congruence
CTAAATTGTAAGCGTTAATATTTTGTTAAAATTCGCGTTAAATTTTTGTTAAATCAGCTCATTTTTTAAC
CAATAGGCCGAAATCGGCAAAATCCCTTATAAATCAAAAGAATAGACCGAGATAGGGTTGAGTGGCCGCT
ACAGGGCGCTCCCATTCGCCATTCAGGCTGCGCAACTGTTGGGAAGGGCGTTTCGGTGCGGGCCTCTTCG
CTATTACGCCAGCTGGCGAAAGGGGGATGTGCTGCAAGGCGATTAAGTTGGGTAACGCCAGGGTTTTCCC
AGTCACGACGTTGTAAAACGACGGCCAGTGAGCGCGACGTAATACGACTCACTATAGGGCGAATTGAAGG
AAGGCCGTCAAGGCCGCATAAGCTTGCCACCATGAGCGTGCTGACCCCCCTGCTGCTGAGAGGCCTGACA
GGCTCTGCTAGAAGGCTGCCTGTGCCTCGAGCCAAGATCCACAGCCTGGGGGATCCAATGTCCGTGCTGA
CACCTCTGCTGCTGCGGGGACTGACCGGAAGTGCTCGGAGACTGCCAGTGCCCAGGGCCAAGATTCACTC
TCTGGGGGATCCCATGAGTGTGCTGACTCCACTGCTGCTGCGCGGCCTGACTGGATCAGCACGCCGCCTG
CCAGTGCCTCGAGCTAAGATTCATTCCCTGGGCGACCCTATGTCTGTGCTGACCCCTCTGCTGCTGAGGG
GGCTGACTGGATCTGCAAGGCGGCTGCCTGTGCCAAGGGCCAAAATCCATAGTCTGGGCGACCCACCGGT
CTGGGCCTCATGGGCCTTCCTTTCACTGCCCGCTTTCCAGTCGGGAAACCTGTCGTGCCAGCTGCATTAA
CATGGTCATAGCTGTTTCCTTGCGTATTGGGCGCTCTCCGCTTCCTCGCTCACTGACTCGCTGCGCTCGG
TCGTTCGGGTAAAGCCTGGGGTGCCTAATGAGCAAAAGGCCAGCAAAAGGCCAGGAACCGTAAAAAGGCC
GCGTTGCTGGCGTTTTTCCATAGGCTCCGCCCCCCTGACGAGCATCACAAAAATCGACGCTCAAGTCAGA
GGTGGCGAAACCCGACAGGACTATAAAGATACCAGGCGTTTCCCCCTGGAAGCTCCCTCGTGCGCTCTCC
TGTTCCGACCCTGCCGCTTACCGGATACCTGTCCGCCTTTCTCCCTTCGGGAAGCGTGGCGCTTTCTCAT
AGCTCACGCTGTAGGTATCTCAGTTCGGTGTAGGTCGTTCGCTCCAAGCTGGGCTGTGTGCACGAACCCC
CCGTTCAGCCCGACCGCTGCGCCTTATCCGGTAACTATCGTCTTGAGTCCAACCCGGTAAGACACGACTT
ATCGCCACTGGCAGCAGCCACTGGTAACAGGATTAGCAGAGCGAGGTATGTAGGCGGTGCTACAGAGTTC
TTGAAGTGGTGGCCTAACTACGGCTACACTAGAAGAACAGTATTTGGTATCTGCGCTCTGCTGAAGCCAG
TTACCTTCGGAAAAAGAGTTGGTAGCTCTTGATCCGGCAAACAAACCACCGCTGGTAGCGGTGGTTTTTT
TGTTTGCAAGCAGCAGATTACGCGCAGAAAAAAAGGATCTCAAGAAGATCCTTTGATCTTTTCTACGGGG
TCTGACGCTCAGTGGAACGAAAACTCACGTTAAGGGATTTTGGTCATGAGATTATCAAAAAGGATCTTCA
CCTAGATCCTTTTAAATTAAAAATGAAGTTTTAAATCAATCTAAAGTATATATGAGTAAACTTGGTCTGA
CAGTTATTAGAAAAATTCATCCAGCAGACGATAAAACGCAATACGCTGGCTATCCGGTGCCGCAATGCCA
TACAGCACCAGAAAACGATCCGCCCATTCGCCGCCCAGTTCTTCCGCAATATCACGGGTGGCCAGCGCAA
TATCCTGATAACGATCCGCCACGCCCAGACGGCCGCAATCAATAAAGCCGCTAAAACGGCCATTTTCCAC
CATAATGTTCGGCAGGCACGCATCACCATGGGTCACCACCAGATCTTCGCCATCCGGCATGCTCGCTTTC
AGACGCGCAAACAGCTCTGCCGGTGCCAGGCCCTGATGTTCTTCATCCAGATCATCCTGATCCACCAGGC
CCGCTTCCATACGGGTACGCGCACGTTCAATACGATGTTTCGCCTGATGATCAAACGGACAGGTCGCCGG
GTCCAGGGTATGCAGACGACGCATGGCATCCGCCATAATGCTCACTTTTTCTGCCGGCGCCAGATGGCTA
GACAGCAGATCCTGACCCGGCACTTCGCCCAGCAGCAGCCAATCACGGCCCGCTTCGGTCACCACATCCA
GCACCGCCGCACACGGAACACCGGTGGTGGCCAGCCAGCTCAGACGCGCCGCTTCATCCTGCAGCTCGTT
CAGCGCACCGCTCAGATCGGTTTTCACAAACAGCACCGGACGACCCTGCGCGCTCAGACGAAACACCGCC
GCATCAGAGCAGCCAATGGTCTGCTGCGCCCAATCATAGCCAAACAGACGTTCCACCCACGCTGCCGGGC
TACCCGCATGCAGGCCATCCTGTTCAATCATACTCTTCCTTTTTCAATATTATTGAAGCATTTATCAGGG
TTATTGTCTCATGAGCGGATACATATTTGAATGTATTTAGAAAAATAAACAAATAGGGGTTCCGCGCACA
TTTCCCCGAAAAGTGCCAC
