>Addgene plasmid #66896 | N1-LOC8R | addgene partial sequence | sequence record 120413 | M13pUC-Fwd 5'-CCCAGTCACGACGTTGTAAAACG-3'
AGCGCGACGTAATACGACTCACTATAGGGCGAATTGAAGGAAGGCCGTCAAGGCCGCATAAGCTTGCCAC
CATGAGCGTGCTGACCCCCCTGCTGCTGAGAGGCCTGACAGGCTCTGCTAGAAGGCTGCCTGTGCCTCGA
GCCAAGATCCACAGCCTGGGGGATCCAATGTCCGTGCTGACACCTCTGCTGCTGCGGGGACTGACCGGAA
GTGCTCGGAGACTGCCAGTGCCCAGGGCCAAGATTCACTCTCTGGGGGATCCCATGAGTGTGCTGACTCC
ACTGCTGCTGCGCGGCCTGACTGGATCAGCACGCCGCCTGCCAGTGCCTCGAGCTAAGATTCATTCCCTG
GGCGACCCTATGTCTGTGCTGACCCCTCTGCTGCTGAGGGGGCTGACTGGATCTGCAAGGCGGCTGCCTG
TGCCAAGGGCCAAAATCCATAGTCTGGGCGACCCACCGGTCTGGGCCTCATGGGCCTTCCTTTCACTGCC
CGCTTTCCAGTCGGGAAACCTGTCGTGCCAGCTGCATTAACATGGTCATAGCTGTTTCCTTGCGTATTGG
GCGCTCTCCGCTTCCTCGCTCACTGACTCGCTGCGCTCGGTCGTTCGGGTAAAGCCTGGGGTGCCTAATG
AGCAAAAGGCCAGCAAAAGGCCAGGAACCGTAAAAAGGCCGCGTTGCTGGCGTTTTTCCATAGGCTCCGC
CCCCCTGACGAGCATCACAAAAATCGACGCTCAAGTCAGAGGTGGCGAAACCCGACAGGACTATAAAGAT
ACCAGGCGTTTCCCCCTGGAAGCTCCCTCGTGCGCTCTCCTGTTCCGACCCTGCCGCTTACCGGATACCT
GTCCGCCTTTCTCCCTTCGGGAAGCGTGGCGCTTTCTCATAGCTCACGCTGTAGGTATCTCAGTTCGGTG
TAGGTCGTTCGCTCCAAGCTGGGCTGTGTGCACGAACCCCCCGTTCAGCCCGACCGCTGCGCCTTATCCG
GTAACTATCGTCTTGAGTCCAACCCGGTAAGACACGACTTATCGCCACTGGCAGCAGCCACTGGTAACAG
GATTAGCAGAGCGAGGTATGTAGGCGGTGCTACAGAGTTCTTGAAGTGGTGGCCTAACTACGGCTACACT
AGAAGAACAGTATTTGGTATCTGCGCTCTGCTGAAGCCAGTTACCTTCGGAAAAAGAGTTGGTAGCTCTT
G
